>Addgene plasmid #22891 | pFastBac-His-Tipin | addgene partial sequence | sequence record 28609 | 22891 with Polyhedrin-F
GTTTTGTAATAAAAAAACCTATAAATATTCCGGATTATTCATACCGTCCCACCATCGGGCGCGGATCTCG
GTCCGAAACCATGTCGTACTACCATCACCATCACCATCACGATTACGATATCCCAACGACCGAAAACCTG
TATTTTCAGGGCGCCATGGGATCCGGAATTCAAAGGCCTACGTCGACGAGCTCACTAGTCGCGGCCGCTT
TCGAATCTAGACTAGAACCACAGGAGAATGGCGTGATCGACCTACCAGATTATGAGCATGTAGAAGATGA
AACTTTTCCTCCTTTCCCACCTCCAGCCTCTCCAGAGAGACAAGATGGTGAAGGAACTGAGCCTGATGAA
GAGTCAGGAAATGGAGCACCTGTTCCTGTACCTCCAAAGAGAACAGTTAAAAGAAATATACCCAAGCTGG
ATGCTCAGAGATTAATTTCAGAGAGAGGACTTCCAGCCTTAAGGCATGTATTTGATAAGGCAAAATTCAA
AGGTAAAGGTCATGAGGCTGAAGACTTGAAGATGCTAATCAGACACATGGAGCACTGGGCACATAGGCTA
TTCCCTAAACTGCAGTTTGGAGGATTTTATTGACAGAGTTGAATACCTGGGAAGTAAAAAGGAAGTTCAG
