[The description below was written by a language model from this plasmid's Addgene catalogue record.]
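Description:
pFastBac-His-Tipin is an insect-cell expression construct built on the commercial pFastBac1 backbone (about 4.8 kb without insert), the donor plasmid of the Bac-to-Bac baculovirus system. It is maintained in standard E. coli cloning strains as a high-copy plasmid under ampicillin selection. The record also lists gentamicin as a selectable marker. In pFastBac-type vectors the gentamicin resistance gene lies within the Tn7 transposable segment alongside the expression cassette, so it can be used to select for transposition of the cassette into a baculovirus shuttle genome (bacmid) in a suitable E. coli host. The resulting recombinant bacmid is then used to generate baculovirus for infecting insect cells.

The payload is the human TIPIN coding sequence (Timeless-interacting protein), an insert of roughly 900 bp cloned by restriction digestion between XbaI and KpnI sites. The record does not say whether these sites were preserved. The protein carries an N-terminal His tag, described as being on the backbone side, which allows purification by immobilised metal affinity chromatography and detection with anti-His reagents. The promoter is not named in the record, although pFastBac1 conventionally drives inserts from the strong, very late baculoviral polyhedrin promoter with an SV40 polyadenylation signal. No feature table is provided to confirm these elements.

The construct is suited to producing recombinant His-tagged human Tipin in insect cells. The associated publication concerns the human Tim/Tipin complex and its role in the intra-S checkpoint response to UV damage and in slowing replication fork displacement, which suggests the protein was made for biochemical and interaction studies.
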