Addgene plasmid #22891: pFastBac-His-Tipin
Depositing lab: Aziz Sancar. Depositing organization: University of North Carolina at Chapel Hill. Publication: The human Tim/Tipin complex coordinates an Intra-S checkpoint response to UV that slows replication fork displacement. Unsal-Kacmaz K, Chastain PD, Qu PP, Minoo P, Cordeiro-Stone M, Sancar A, Kaufmann WK. Mol Cell Biol. 2007 Apr . 27(8):3131-42. 10.1128/MCB.02190-06 PubMed 17296725.
Backbone
  Vector backbone: pFastBac1
  Backbone manufacturer: Invitrogen
  Backbone size w/o insert (bp): 4775
  Vector type: Insect Expression
  Selectable markers: Gentamicin
Growth in bacteria
  Bacterial resistance: Ampicillin, 100 μg/mL
  Growth temperature: 37°C
  Growth strain: DH5alpha
  Copy number: High Copy
Gene/Insert
  Gene/Insert name: Tipin (alt name: Timeless-interacting protein)
  Species: H. sapiens (human)
  Insert size (bp): 903
  Entrez Gene: TIPIN
  Tag / fusion protein: His (N terminal on backbone)
  Cloning method: Restriction Enzyme; 5′ cloning site XbaI (unknown if destroyed); 3′ cloning site KpnI (unknown if destroyed)
  Sequencing primers: 5′ n/a
Terms and licenses: Academic/Nonprofit Terms; Industry Terms: Not Available to Industry
How to cite: pFastBac-His-Tipin was a gift from Aziz Sancar (Addgene plasmid # 22891 ; http://n2t.net/addgene:22891 ; RRID:Addgene_22891)
